>Addgene plasmid #47876 | pTALYM9 | depositor full sequence | sequence record 68415 | pTALYM9-Ty1
GGCACGACAGGTTTCCCGACTGGAAAGCGGGCAGTGAGCGCAACGCAATTAATGTGAGTTAGCTCACTCA
TTAGGCACCCCAGGCTTTACACTTTATGCTTCCGGCTCGTATGTTGTGTGGAATTGTGAGCGGATAACAA
TTTCACACAGGAAACAGCTATGACCATGAGGCGCGCCGGATTCGACATTGATTATTGACTAGTTATTAAT
AGTAATCAATTACGGGGTCATTAGTTCATAGCCCATATATGGAGTTCCGCGTTACATAACTTACGGTAAA
TGGCCCGCCTGGCTGACCGCCCAACGACCCCCGCCCATTGACGTCAATAATGACGTATGTTCCCATAGTA
ACGCCAATAGGGACTTTCCATTGACGTCAATGGGTGGAGTATTTACGGTAAACTGCCCACTTGGCAGTAC
ATCAAGTGTATCATATGCCAAGTACGCCCCCTATTGACGTCAATGACGGTAAATGGCCCGCCTGGCATTA
TGCCCAGTACATGACCTTATGGGACTTTCCTACTTGGCAGTACATCTACGTATTAGTCATCGCTATTACC
ATGGTCGAGGTGAGCCCCACGTTCTGCTTCACTCTCCCCATCTCCCCCCCCTCCCCACCCCCAATTTTGT
ATTTATTTATTTTTTAATTATTTTGTGCAGCGATGGGGGCGGGGGGGGGGGGGGGGCGCGCGCCAGGCGG
GGCGGGGCGGGGCGAGGGGCGGGGCGGGGCGAGGCGGAGAGGTGCGGCGGCAGCCAATCAGAGCGGCGCG
CTCCGAAAGTTTCCTTTTATGGCGAGGCGGCGGCGGCGGCGGCCCTATAAAAAGCGAAGCGCGCGGCGGG
CGGGAGTCGCTGCGTTGCCTTCGCCCCGTGCCCCGCTCCGCGCCGCCTCGCGCCGCCCGCCCCGGCTCTG
ACTGACCGCGTTACTCCCACAGGTGAGCGGGCGGGACGGCCCTTCTCCTCCGGGCTGTAATTAGCGCTTG
GTTTAATGACGGCTCGTTTCTTTTCTGTGGCTGCGTGAAAGCCTTAAAGGGCTCCGGGAGGGCCCTTTGT
GCGGGGGGGAGCGGCTCGGGGGGTGCGTGCGTGTGTGTGTGCGTGGGGAGCGCCGCGTGCGGCCCGCGCT
GCCCGGCGGCTGTGAGCGCTGCGGGCGCGGCGCGGGGCTTTGTGCGCTCCGCGTGTGCGCGAGGGGAGCG
CGGCCGGGGGCGGTGCCCCGCGGTGCGGGGGGGCTGCGAGGGGAACAAAGGCTGCGTGCGGGGTGTGTGC
GTGGGGGGGTGAGCAGGGGGTGTGGGCGCGGCGGTCGGGCTGTAACCCCCCCCTGCACCCCCCTCCCCGA
GTTGCTGAGCACGGCCCGGCTTCGGGTGCGGGGCTCCGTGCGGGGCGTGGCGCGGGGCTCGCCGTGCCGG
GCGGGGGGTGGCGGCAGGTGGGGGTGCCGGGCGGGGCGGGGCCGCCTCGGGCCGGGGAGGGCTCGGGGGA
GGGGCGCGGCGGCCCCGGAGCGCCGGCGGCTGTCGAGGCGCGGCGAGCCGCAGCCATTGCCTTTTATGGT
AATCGTGCGAGAGGGCGCAGGGACTTCCTTTGTCCCAAATCTGGCGGAGCCGAAATCTGGGAGGCGCCGC
CGCACCCCCTCTAGCGGGCGCGGGCGAAGCGGTGCGGCGCCGGCAGGAAGGAAATGGGCGGGGAGGGCCT
TCGTGCGTCGCCGCGCCGCCGTCCCCTTCTCCATCTCCAGCCTCGGGGCTGCCGCAGGGGGACGGCTGCC
TTCGGGGGGGACGGGGCAGGGCGGGGTTCGGCTTCTGGCGTGTGACCGGCGGCTCTAGAGCCTCTGCTAA
CCATGTTCATGCCTTCTTCTTTTTCCTACAGATCCTTAATTAATAATACGACTCACTATAGGGGCCGCCA
CCATGAGATCTCCTAAGAAAAAGAGGAAGGTGCAGGTGGATCTACGCACGCTCGGCTACAGTCAGCAGCA
GCAAGAGAAGATCAAACCGAAGGTGCGTTCGACAGTGGCGCAGCACCACGAGGCACTGGTGGGCCATGGG
TTTACACACGCGCACATCGTTGCGCTCAGCCAACACCCGGCAGCGTTAGGGACCGTCGCTGTCACGTATC
AGCACATAATCACGGCGTTGCCAGAGGCGACACACGAAGACATCGTTGGCGTCGGCAAACAGTGGTCCGG
CGCACGCGCCCTGGAGGCCTTGCTCACGGATGCGGGGGAGTTGAGAGGTCCGCCGTTACAGTTGGACACA
GGCCAACTTGTGAAGATTGCAAAACGTGGCGGCGTGACCGCAATGGAGGCAGTGCATGCATCGCGCAATG
CACTGACGGGTGCCCCCCTGGAGACGGGCGCCGCTACAGGGCGCGTCCCATTCGCCATTCAGGCTGCGCA
ACTGTTGGGAAGGGCGATCGGTGCGGGCCTCTTCGCTATTACGCCAGCTGGCGAAAGGGGGATGTGCTGC
AAGGCGATTAAGTTGGGTAACGCCAGGGTTTTCCCAGTCACGACGTTGTAAAACGACGGCCAGTGAGCGC
GCGTAATACGACTCACTATAGGGCGAATTGGGTACCGGGCCCCCCCTCGAGGTCCTCCAGCTTTTGTTCC
CTTTAGTGAGGGTTAATTGCGCGCTTGGCGTAATCATGGTCATAGCTGTTTCCTGTGTGAAATTGTTATC
CGCTCACAATTCCACACAACATACGAGCCGGAAGCATAAAGTGTAAAGCCTGGGGTGCCTAATGAGTGAG
CTAACTCACATTAATTGCGTTGCGCTCACTGCCCGCTTTCCACCGGTCGTCTCCAACGACCACCTCGTCG
CCTTGGCCTGCCTCGGCGGACGTCCTGCCATGGATGCAGTGAAAAAGGGATTGCCGCACGCGCCGGAATT
GATCAGAAGAGTCAATCGCCGTATTGGCGAACGCACGTCCCATCGCGTTGCGGGATCCATCGATAAGCTT
GAGGTGCACACCAACCAGGACCCCCTGGACGCCGAAGTCCATACAAATCAGGATCCTCTGGATGCCGAAG
TGCACACCAATCAGGATCCCCTGGACGCTTAAGAATTCTGTACATATGGGCACCAAAGAACCTGTAAACG
TTATCTTTTTAAATTGAATGTGCACAAATAAAAGTTTGGAAAAGAAAAAAAAAAAAAAAAAAAAAAAAAA
AAAAAAAAAAAAAAAAAAAAAAAAAAAAAAAAAAAAAAAAAAATACGCATCATACGCTGTGGCGTACCTC
GAGTCTAGAGGGCCCTTCGAACAAAAACTCATCTCAGAAGAGGATCTGAATATGCATACCGGTCATCATC
ACCATCACCATTGAGTTTAAACCCGCTGATCAGCCTCGACTGTGCCTTCTAGTTGCCAGCCATCTGTTGT
TTGCCCCTCCCCCGTGCCTTCCTTGACCCTGGAAGGTGCCACTCCCACTGTCCTTTCCTAATAAAATGAG
GAAATTGCATCGCATTGTCTGAGTAGGTGTCATTCTATTCTGGGGGGTGGGGTGGGGCAGGACAGCAAGG
GGGAGGATTGGGAAGACAATAGCAGGCATGCTGGGGATGCGGTGGGCTCTATGGGCGGCCGCCACTGGCC
GTCGTTTTACAACGTCGTGACTGGGAAAACCCTGGCGTTACCCAACTTAATCGCCTTGCAGCACATCCCC
CTTTCGCCAGCTGGCGTAATAGCGAAGAGGCCCGCACCGATCGCCCTTCCCAACAGTTGCGCAGCCTGAA
TGGCGAATGGG
[124 nt withheld, positions 3722-3845]
C
[91 nt withheld, positions 3847-3937]
A
[49 nt withheld, positions 3939-3987]
CCTTTGACGTTGGAGTCCACGTTCTTT
[37 nt withheld, positions 4015-4051]
ACCCTATCTCGGTCTATTCTTTTGATTTATAAGGGATTTTGCCGATTTCGGCCTATTGGTTAAAAAATGA
GCTGATTTAACAAAAATTTAACGCGAATTTTAACAAAATATTAACGCTTACAATTTAGGTGGCACTTTTC
GGGGAAATGTGCGCGGAACCCCTATTTGTTTATTTTTCTAAATACATTCAAATATGTATCCGCTCATGAG
ACAATAACCCTGATAAATGCTTCAATAATATTGAAAAAGGAAGAGTATGAGTATTCAACATTTCCGTGTC
GCCCTTATTCCCTTTTTTGCGGCATTTTGCCTTCCTGTTTTTGCTCACCCAGAAACGCTGGTGAAAGTAA
AAGATGCTGAAGATCAGTTGGGTGCACGAGTGGGTTACATCGAACTGGATCTCAACAGCGGTAAGATCCT
TGAGAGTTTTCGCCCCGAAGAACGTTTTCCAATGATGAGCACTTTTAAAGTTCTGCTATGTGGCGCGGTA
TTATCCCGTATTGACGCCGGGCAAGAGCAACTCGGTCGCCGCATACACTATTCTCAGAATGACTTGGTTG
AGTACTCACCAGTCACAGAAAAGCATCTTACGGATGGCATGACAGTAAGAGAATTATGCAGTGCTGCCAT
AACCATGAGTGATAACACTGCGGCCAACTTACTTCTGACAACGATCGGAGGACCGAAGGAGCTAACCGCT
TTTTTGCACAACATGGGGGATCATGTAACTCGCCTTGATCGTTGGGAACCGGAGCTGAATGAAGCCATAC
CAAACGACGAGCGTGACACCACGATGCCTGTAGCAATGGCAACAACGTTGCGCAAACTATTAACTGGCGA
ACTACTTACTCTAGCTTCCCGGCAACAATTAATAGACTGGATGGAGGCGGATAAAGTTGCAGGACCACTT
CTGCGCTCGGCCCTTCCGGCTGGCTGGTTTATTGCTGATAAATCTGGAGCCGGTGAGCGTGGGTCTCGCG
GTATCATTGCAGCACTGGGGCCAGATGGTAAGCCCTCCCGTATCGTAGTTATCTACACGACGGGGAGTCA
GGCAACTATGGATGAACGAAATAGACAGATCGCTGAGATAGGTGCCTCACTGATTAAGCATTGGTAACTG
TCAGACCAAGTTTACTCATATATACTTTAGATTGATTTAAAACTTCATTTTTAATTTAAAAGGATCTAGG
TGAAGATCCTTTTTGATAATCTCATGACCAAAATCCCTTAACGTGAGTTTTCGTTCCACTGAGCGTCAGA
CCCCGTAGAAAAGATCAAAGGATCTTCTTGAGATCCTTTTTTTCTGCGCGTAATCTGCTGCTTGCAAACA
AAAAAACCACCGCTACCAGCGGTGGTTTGTTTGCCGGATCAAGAGCTACCAACTCTTTTTCCGAAGGTAA
CTGGCTTCAGCAGAGCGCAGATACCAAATACTGTCCTTCTAGTGTAGCCGTAGTTAGGCCACCACTTCAA
GAACTCTGTAGCACCGCCTACATACCTCGCTCTGCTAATCCTGTTACCAGTGGCTGCTGCCAGTGGCGAT
AAGTCGTGTCTTACCGGGTTGGACTCAAGACGATAGTTACCGGATAAGGCGCAGCGGTCGGGCTGAACGG
GGGGTTCGTGCACACAGCCCAGCTTGGAGCGAACGACCTACACCGAACTGAGATACCTACAGCGTGAGCT
ATGAGAAAGCGCCACGCTTCCCGAAGGGAGAAAGGCGGACAGGTATCCGGTAAGCGGCAGGGTCGGAACA
GGAGAGCGCACGAGGGAGCTTCCAGGGGGAAACGCCTGGTATCTTTATAGTCCTGTCGGGTTTCGCCACC
TCTGACTTGAGCGTCGATTTTTGTGATGCTCGTCAGGGGGGCGGAGCCTATGGAAAAACGCCAGCAACGC
GGCCTTTTTACGGTTCCTGGCCTTTTGCTGGCCTTTTGCTCACATGTTCTTTCCTGCGTTATCCCCTGAT
TCTGTGGATAACCGTATTACCGCCTTTGAGTGAGCTGATACCGCTCGCCGCAGCCGAACGACCGAGCGCA
GCGAGTCAGTGAGCGAGGAAGCGGAAGAGCGCCCAATACGCAAACCGCCTCTCCCCGCGCGTTGGCCGAT
TCATTAATGCAGCT
Features (pLannotate 1.2.2; 25 found; start..end, strand, type, name):
     50..71      +  protein_bind   CAP binding site: CAP binding activates transcription in the presence of cAMP. E. coli catabolite activator protein
     86..116     +  promoter       lac promoter: promoter for the E. coli lac operon
    124..140     +  protein_bind   lac operator: The lac repressor binds to the lac operator to inhibit transcription in E. coli. This inhibition can be relieved by adding lactose or isopropyl-β-D-thiogalactopyranoside (IPTG). lac repressor encoded by lacI
    184..563     +  enhancer       CMV enhancer: human cytomegalovirus immediate early enhancer
    565..842     +  promoter       chicken β-actin promoter: No description available
    843..1851    +  intron         chimeric intron: chimera between introns from chicken β-actin and rabbit β-globin
   1851..2330    +  CDS            avrXa10 (fragment): AVX10_XANOO - Experimental evidence at protein level: Swiss-Prot protein existence level 1. Avirulence protein. Induces the hypersensitive response (HR)in rice plants carrying the resistance gene Xa10. Activity depends on the presence of the core repeat domains; replacement with repeat domains from other proteins (AvrBs3 of X.euvesicatoria (AC P14727) or AvrXa7 of this organism) does not elicit the HR. Probably acts as a transcription factor in its host plant (rice) to induce plant resistance or disease. From Xanthomonas oryzae pv. oryzae.
   1864..1882    +  promoter       T7 promoter: promoter for bacteriophage T7 RNA polymerase
   2338..2356    -  rep_origin     f1 ori (fragment): f1 bacteriophage origin of replication; arrow indicates direction of (+) strand synthesis
   2361..2516    -  CDS            lacZα (fragment): LacZα fragment of β-galactosidase; lacZ fragment
   2524..2542    +  promoter       T7 promoter: promoter for bacteriophage T7 RNA polymerase
   2551..2574    -  misc_feature   MCS (fragment): pBluescript multiple cloning site
   2590..2608    -  promoter       T3 promoter: promoter for bacteriophage T3 RNA polymerase
   2653..2669    -  protein_bind   lac operator: The lac repressor binds to the lac operator to inhibit transcription in E. coli. This inhibition can be relieved by adding lactose or isopropyl-β-D-thiogalactopyranoside (IPTG). lac repressor encoded by lacI
   2677..2707    -  promoter       lac promoter: promoter for the E. coli lac operon
   2722..2743    -  protein_bind   CAP binding site: CAP binding activates transcription in the presence of cAMP. E. coli catabolite activator protein
   2782..2922    +  CDS            avrBs3 (fragment): AVRB3_XANEU - Experimental evidence at protein level: Swiss-Prot protein existence level 1. Avirulence protein. Acts as a transcription factor in C.annuum plants. In susceptible plants lacking the Bs3 resistance gene induces expression of a number of genes, including genes homologous to a family of auxin-induced genes, alpha-expansin genes, pectate lyase, anthocyanidin glucoside rhamnosyl transferase and at least one transcription factor, UPA20. Their expression leads to plant hypertrophy in mesophyll cells, probably mainly mediated by UPA20 (PubMed:17962565). In resistant plants induces the h
   3109..3130    +  promoter       TEF1 promoter (fragment): S. cerevisiae TEF1; promoter for EF-1α
   3330..3554    +  polyA_signal   bGH poly(A) signal: bovine growth hormone polyadenylation signal
   3563..3717    +  CDS            lacZα (fragment): LacZα fragment of β-galactosidase; lacZ fragment
   3722..4150    +  rep_origin     f1 ori (sequence partly withheld): f1 bacteriophage origin of replication; arrow indicates direction of (+) strand synthesis
   4203..4307    +  promoter       AmpR promoter: bla
   4308..5168    +  CDS            AmpR: β-lactamase; bla; confers resistance to ampicillin, carbenicillin, and related antibiotics
   5339..5927    +  rep_origin     ori: high-copy-number ColE1/pMB1/pBR322/pUC origin of replication
   6110..37      +  CDS            lacI (fragment) (across the origin): lac repressor; lacI; The lac repressor binds to the lac operator to inhibit transcription in E. coli. This inhibition can be relieved by adding lactose or isopropyl-β-D-thiogalactopyranoside (IPTG).
