[The description below was written by a language model from this plasmid's Addgene catalogue record and pLannotate feature annotations shown in this document.]
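Description:
pTALYM9 is an empty destination plasmid for mammalian expression of custom TALE DNA-binding proteins, built on the pCAG-T7-TALEN (Sangamo) backbone and intended to receive TALE repeat arrays by Golden Gate assembly. It is propagated in E. coli as a high-copy plasmid through a ColE1/pUC-type origin and selected with ampicillin via the β-lactamase gene. An f1 origin is also present.

Expression is driven by the CAG promoter, annotated here as its three parts: the CMV immediate-early enhancer, the chicken β-actin promoter and a chimeric β-actin/β-globin intron. A T7 promoter lies just downstream, which would also permit in vitro transcription of the assembled coding sequence. The open reading frame begins with a segment matching the N-terminal region of Xanthomonas TAL effectors (annotated as an avrXa10 fragment) and resumes with a C-terminal TAL effector segment (annotated as an avrBs3 fragment). Between these two scaffold pieces sits a reverse-oriented lac promoter/operator–lacZα cassette. This appears to be the stuffer that the repeat array replaces during Golden Gate cloning, probably allowing blue/white identification of recombinants, although the record does not say so and the Type IIS sites are not annotated. According to the catalogue fields, three copies of the Ty1 epitope tag are fused at the C terminus on the backbone. The tag is not annotated in the feature table but presumably lies between the TALE C-terminal segment and the bGH polyadenylation signal that ends the transcription unit. A short TEF1 promoter hit in that interval is likely a spurious match.

The plasmid comes from work on live visualization of chromatin with fluorescent TALEs. This version yields epitope-tagged rather than fluorescent TALEs, suitable for antibody-based detection with anti-Ty1 reagents.
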