Addgene plasmid #47876: pTALYM9
Purpose: (Empty Backbone) Destination plasmid with 3xTy1 tags for Golden Gate reaction of TALE assembly
Depositing lab: Maria-Elena Torres-Padilla. Depositing organization: Institut de Genetique et de Biologie Moleculaire et Cellulaire (IGBMC). Publication: Live visualization of chromatin dynamics with fluorescent TALEs. Miyanari Y, Ziegler-Birling C, Torres-Padilla ME. Nat Struct Mol Biol. 2013 Oct 6. doi: 10.1038/nsmb.2680. PubMed 24096363.
Backbone
  Vector backbone: pCAG-T7-TALEN (Sangamo)
  Vector type: Mammalian Expression, TALEN
  Promoter: CAG
  Tag / fusion protein: Ty1tag (C terminal on backbone)
Growth in bacteria
  Bacterial resistance: Ampicillin, 100 μg/mL
  Growth temperature: 37°C
  Growth strain: SURE
  Copy number: High Copy
Terms and licenses: Academic/Nonprofit Terms; Industry Terms: Not Available to Industry
How to cite: pTALYM9 was a gift from Maria-Elena Torres-Padilla (Addgene plasmid # 47876 ; http://n2t.net/addgene:47876 ; RRID:Addgene_47876)
