>Addgene plasmid #47876 | pTALYM9 | addgene partial sequence | sequence record 72262 | pCAGGS5 5'-ggttcggcttctggcgtgtgacc-3'
GGGCCGCCACCATGAGATCTCCTAAGAAAAAGAGGAAGGTGCAGGTGGATCTACGCACGCTCGGCTACAG
TCAGCAGCAGCAAGAGAAGATCAAACCGAAGGTGCGTTCGACAGTGGCGCAGCACCACGAGGCACTGGTG
GGCCATGGGTTTACACACGCGCACATCGTTGCGCTCAGCCAACACCCGGCAGCGTTAGGGACCGTCGCTG
TCACGTATCAGCACATAATCACGGCGTTGCCAGAGGCGACACACGAAGACATCGTTGGCGTCGGCAAACA
GTGGTCCGGCGCACGCGCCCTGGAGGCCTTGCTCACGGATGCGGGGGAGTTGAGAGGTCCGCCGTTACAG
TTGGACACAGGCCAACTTGTGAAGATTGCAAAACGTGGCGGCGTGACCGCAATGGAGGCAGTGCATGCAT
CGCGCAATGCACTGACGGGTGCCCCCCTGGAGACGGGCGCCGCTACAGGGCGCGTCCCATTCGCCATTCA
GGCTGCA
