>Addgene plasmid #47876 | pTALYM9 | addgene partial sequence | sequence record 72273 | BGH-Rev 5'-TAGAAGGCACAGTCGAGG-3'
GGTGATGGTGATGATGACCGGTATGCATATTCAGATCCTCTTCTGAGATGAGTTTTTGTTCGAAGGGCCC
TCTAGACTCGAGGTACGCCACAGCGTATGATGCGTATTTTTTTTTTTTTTTTTTTTTTTTTTTTTTTTTT
TTTTTTTTTTTTTTTTTTTTTTTTTTTTTTTTTT
