>Addgene plasmid #47876 | pTALYM9 | addgene partial sequence | sequence record 73189 | TAL-F2 5'-ccaacgaccacctcgtcgcc-3'
AAGGGATTGCCGCACGCGCCGGAATTGATCAGAAGAGTCAATCGCCGTATTGGCGAACGCACGTCCCATC
GCGTTGCGGGATCCATCGATAAGCTTGAGGTGCACACCAACCAGGACCCCCTGGACGCCGAAGTCCATAC
AAATCAGGATCCTCTGGATGCCGAAGTGCACACCAATCAGGATCCCCTGGACGCTTAAGAATTCTGTACA
TATGGGCACCAAAGAACCTGTAAACGTTATCTTTTTAAATTGAATGTGCACAAATAAAAGTTTGGAAAAG
AAAAAAAAAAAAAAAAAAAAAAAAAAAAAAAAAAAAAAAAAAAAAAAAAAAAAAAAAAAAAAAAAAAA
